Addgene plasmid #218238: pAAV-synmiR-4-mRuby-Pro-EGFP-8×8
Purpose: Expresses EGFP in mammalian cells regulated by a synthetic microRNA-based dosage compensation circuit
Depositing lab: Michael Elowitz. Depositing organization: California Institute of Technology.
Backbone
  Vector backbone: pAAV
  Backbone size w/o insert (bp): 3048
  Total vector size (bp): 5991
  Vector type: Mammalian Expression, AAV, Synthetic Biology
Growth in bacteria
  Bacterial resistance: Ampicillin, 100 μg/mL
  Growth temperature: 37°C
  Growth strain: NEB Stable
  Copy number: High Copy
Gene/Insert
  Gene/Insert name: synPolyA-synmiR4-mRuby-EF1a-CMVe_MeP-EGFP-MRE4_8×8
  Species: H. sapiens (human)
  Cloning method: Restriction Enzyme; 5′ cloning site MluI (not destroyed); 3′ cloning site PspOMI (not destroyed)
  Sequencing primers: 5′ pBR322ori-F; 3′ SV40pA-R
Terms and licenses: Academic/Nonprofit Terms; Industry Terms: Not Available to Industry
How to cite: pAAV-synmiR-4-mRuby-Pro-EGFP-8×8 was a gift from Michael Elowitz (Addgene plasmid # 218238 ; http://n2t.net/addgene:218238 ; RRID:Addgene_218238)
