[The description below was written by a language model from this plasmid's Addgene catalogue record and pLannotate feature annotations shown in this document.]
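Description:
pAAV-synmiR-4-mRuby-Pro-EGFP-8×8 is a 5,991 bp AAV transfer plasmid for mammalian expression, built on a pAAV backbone and carrying a synthetic microRNA-based dosage compensation circuit that regulates EGFP. It is propagated in bacteria as a high-copy plasmid through a ColE1/pUC-type origin and selected with ampicillin via the β-lactamase gene. An f1 phage origin is also present. The payload sits between AAV2 inverted terminal repeats, which allow packaging into recombinant AAV. The annotation detects a full ITR on one side and only short ITR fragments on the other. This may reflect the difficulty of sequencing or annotating these repeats, or a modified ITR, but the record does not say which.

The insert consists of two divergently oriented transcription units. On the reverse strand, an EF-1α core promoter drives mRuby3. Downstream of it lies a synthetic microRNA (synmiR-4) embedded in miR-30a-derived flanking sequence, and the unit ends in a synthetic poly(A) signal. The red reporter therefore marks expression of the transcript that produces the microRNA. On the forward strand, a CMV enhancer fused to a Mecp2 promoter fragment drives EGFP, followed by an unannotated 3′ region and the SV40 poly(A) signal. According to the insert name, this region holds the cognate microRNA response elements (MRE4, "8×8"). The exact site arrangement is not given in the feature table.

Because the microRNA and its target are encoded on the same DNA, both rise together with copy number. This forms an incoherent feedforward arrangement intended to buffer EGFP output against variation in gene dosage. The construct serves as a synthetic biology tool for dose-controlled expression after transfection or AAV delivery.
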