Features (pLannotate 1.2.2; 18 found; start..end, strand, type, name):
    653..1241    +  rep_origin     ori: high-copy-number ColE1/pMB1/pBR322/pUC origin of replication
   1314..1341    +  repeat_region  AAV2 ITR (fragment): inverted terminal repeat of adeno-associated virus serotype 2 inverted
   1370..1397    +  repeat_region  AAV2 ITR (fragment): inverted terminal repeat of adeno-associated virus serotype 2 inverted
   1447..1495    -  polyA_signal   poly(A) signal: synthetic polyadenylation signal
   1545..1671    -  ncRNA          3' miR-30a: sequence downstream of the 71-nt precursor of the human miR-30a microRNA (Zeng et al., 2002) miRNA
   1875..2585    -  CDS            mRuby3: mRuby3 is a basic (constitutively fluorescent) red fluorescent protein published in 2016, derived from Entacmaea quadricolor. It has low acid sensitivity.
   2607..2818    -  promoter       EF-1α core promoter: core promoter for human elongation factor EF-1α
   2863..3166    +  enhancer       CMV enhancer: human cytomegalovirus immediate early enhancer
   3167..3342    +  promoter       Mecp2 promoter (fragment): promoter for selective expression in neurons (Adachi et al., 2005; Gray et al., 2011)
   3410..4126    +  CDS            EGFP: EGFP is a basic (constitutively fluorescent) green fluorescent protein published in 1996, derived from Aequorea victoria. It is reported to be a rapidly-maturing weak dimer with moderate acid sensitivity.
   4409..4530    +  polyA_signal   SV40 poly(A) signal: SV40 polyadenylation signal
   4556..4696    +  repeat_region  AAV2 ITR: inverted terminal repeat of adeno-associated virus serotype 2 inverted
   4701..4752    -  misc_feature   bom (fragment): basis of mobility region from pBR322
   4771..5226    +  rep_origin     f1 ori (sequence partly withheld): f1 bacteriophage origin of replication; arrow indicates direction of (+) strand synthesis
   5227..5276    -  misc_feature   bom (fragment): basis of mobility region from pBR322
   5378..5413    -  CDS            rop (fragment): Rop protein, which maintains plasmids at low copy number; rop
   5508..5612    +  promoter       AmpR promoter: bla
   5613..482     +  CDS            AmpR (across the origin): β-lactamase; bla; confers resistance to ampicillin, carbenicillin, and related antibiotics
>Addgene plasmid #218238 | pAAV-synmiR-4-mRuby-Pro-EGFP-8×8 | addgene full sequence | sequence record 494305 | Addgene NGS Result
TGAGTGATAACACTGCGGCCAACTTACTTCTGACAACGATCGGAGGACCGAAGGAGCTAACCGCTTTTTT
GCACAACATGGGGGATCATGTAACTCGCCTTGATCGTTGGGAACCGGAGCTGAATGAAGCCATACCAAAC
GACGAGCGTGACACCACGATGCCTGTAGCAATGGCAACAACGTTGCGCAAACTATTAACTGGCGAACTAC
TTACTCTAGCTTCCCGGCAACAATTAATAGACTGGATGGAGGCGGATAAAGTTGCAGGACCACTTCTGCG
CTCGGCCCTTCCGGCTGGCTGGTTTATTGCTGATAAATCTGGAGCCGGTGAGCGTGGGTCTCGCGGTATC
ATTGCAGCACTGGGGCCAGATGGTAAGCCCTCCCGTATCGTAGTTATCTACACGACGGGGAGTCAGGCAA
CTATGGATGAACGAAATAGACAGATCGCTGAGATAGGTGCCTCACTGATTAAGCATTGGTAACTGTCAGA
CCAAGTTTACTCATATATACTTTAGATTGATTTAAAACTTCATTTTTAATTTAAAAGGATCTAGGTGAAG
ATCCTTTTTGATAATCTCATGACCAAAATCCCTTAACGTGAGTTTTCGTTCCACTGAGCGTCAGACCCCG
TAGAAAAGATCAAAGGATCTTCTTGAGATCCTTTTTTTCTGCGCGTAATCTGCTGCTTGCAAACAAAAAA
ACCACCGCTACCAGCGGTGGTTTGTTTGCCGGATCAAGAGCTACCAACTCTTTTTCCGAAGGTAACTGGC
TTCAGCAGAGCGCAGATACCAAATACTGTTCTTCTAGTGTAGCCGTAGTTAGGCCACCACTTCAAGAACT
CTGTAGCACCGCCTACATACCTCGCTCTGCTAATCCTGTTACCAGTGGCTGCTGCCAGTGGCGATAAGTC
GTGTCTTACCGGGTTGGACTCAAGACGATAGTTACCGGATAAGGCGCAGCGGTCGGGCTGAACGGGGGGT
TCGTGCACACAGCCCAGCTTGGAGCGAACGACCTACACCGAACTGAGATACCTACAGCGTGAGCTATGAG
AAAGCGCCACGCTTCCCGAAGGGAGAAAGGCGGACAGGTATCCGGTAAGCGGCAGGGTCGGAACAGGAGA
GCGCACGAGGGAGCTTCCAGGGGGAAACGCCTGGTATCTTTATAGTCCTGTCGGGTTTCGCCACCTCTGA
CTTGAGCGTCGATTTTTGTGATGCTCGTCAGGGGGGCGGAGCCTATGGAAAAACGCCAGCAACGCGGCCT
TTTTACGGTTCCTGGCCTTTTGCTGGCCTTTTGCTCACATGTCCTGCAGGCAGCTGCGCGCTCGCTCGCT
CACTGAGGCCGCCCGGGCGTCGGGCGACCTTTGGTCGCCCGGCCTCAGTGAGCGAGCGAGCGCGCAGAGA
GGGAGTGGCCAACTCCATCACTAGGGGTTCCTGCGGCCGCACGCGTCACACAAAAAACCAACACACAGAT
CTAATGAAAATAAAGATCTTTTATTATTTCTTCCACAAGCCTGCAGGAAAAAGAAAGAGGATGAATGGTC
AGGAAAAGTGATTTAATTTATACCATTTTAATTCAGCTTTGTAAAAATGTATCAAAGAGATAGCAAGGTA
TTCAGTTTTAGTAAACAAGATAATTGCTCGAATTCTAGCCCCTTGAAGTCCGAGGCAGTAGGCATCGTAA
AGATCATGAAATTGAATACATCTGTGGCTTCACTATTCAATTTCATGATCTTTACGGCGCTCACTGTCAA
CAGCAATATACCTTCTCGAGCCTTCTGTTGGGTTAAGAAGTCGAAGTAATCCCAGCAAGTGTTTCCAAGA
TGTGCAGGCAACGATTCTGTAAAGTACTGAAGCCTCATTCAAACTTACCTGCTACTTATATAGCTCGTCC
ATGCCACCACCAAGGTTGCTGTATTTGGCAACTGCCACTTCTCTTTGCACTACGTAGGTTTCATTGTCAC
TCTCCTCGATCCTTTCCAGGCGGTGATCAACGGCATGGACACCGGGCATCTTGATGTTCCCGACGGTCTT
TTTTGACCTGTAAGTTGTCACGAAGTTGCAGTGCAGATGGCCACCACCATCAACTTTCAGTGCGATGTCA
GTGTATCCTCTCAGACCACCATCTGCTGGATACATCATCTCTGTATTAGGCTCCCAACCCTTGGTCTTCT
TCTGCATCACGGGACCATTGGAGGGAAAGTTTACCCCTCTGACCTTGACGTTGTAGACGAGCTCGCCATC
CTCAAGGCTGGTGTCCTGCGTGACGGTGACGACTCCACCATCTTCGTATCTCGTAACTCTTTCCCAAGTA
AAACCCTCAGGAAAGGACTGTTTAAAGAAATCAGGGATGTCGGCCGGGTACTTGATAAAGGTACGGCTGC
CATACATGAACGACGTGGCAAGAATGTCAAAGGCAAATGGCAGGGGTCCTCCCTCGATGACTTTGATCCT
CATGGTTTGCACTCCCTCGTACGGTCTGCCTTCTCCTTCACCTGTGCATTTGAATTGGTGGCCGTTGACC
GAACCTTCCATGACCACCTTCATACGCATATTTTCCTTGATCAGCTCTTCGCCCTTAGACACCATGGTGG
CGTCGACTCACGACACCTGTGTTCTGGCGGCAAACCCGTTGCGAAAAAGAACGTTCACGGCGACTACTGC
ACTTATATACGGTTCTCCCCCACCCTCGGGAAAAAGGCGGAGCCAGTACACGACATCACTTTCCCAGTTT
ACCCCGCGCCACCTTCTCTAGGCACCGGTTCAATTGCCGACCCCTCCCCCCAACTTCTCGGGGACTGTGG
GCGATGTGCGCTCTGCCCACTGACGGGCACCGGAGCCCTATGACTTGCATAGCTGCGTATGGCGTTACAT
AACTTACGGTAAATGGCCCGCCTGGCTGACCGCCCAACGACCCCCGCCCATTGACGTCAATAATGACGTA
TGTTCCCATAGTAACGCCAATAGGGACTTTCCATTGACGTCAATGGGTGGAGTATTTACGGTAAACTGCC
CACTTGGCAGTACATCAAGTGTATCATATGCCAAGTACGCCCCCTATTGACGTCAATGACGGTAAATGGC
CCGCCTGGCATTATGCCCAGTACATGACCTTATGGGACTTTCCTACTTGGCAGTACATCTACGTATTAGT
CATCGCTATTACCATGAATTGAGGGCGTCACCGCTAAGGCTCCGCCCCAGCCTGGGCTCCACAACCAATG
AAGGGTAATCTCGACAAAGAGCAAGGGGTGGGGCGCGGGCGCGCAGGTGCAGCAGCACACAGGCTGGTCG
GGAGGGCGGGGCGCGACGTCTGCCGTGCGGGGTCCCGGCATCGGTTGCGCGCGCGCTCCCTCCTCTCGGA
GAGAGGGCTGTGGTAAAACCCGTCCGGAAACCACTTAAGCTTCGCCACCATGGTGAGCAAGGGCGAGGAG
CTGTTCACCGGGGTGGTGCCCATCCTGGTCGAGCTGGACGGCGACGTAAACGGCCACAAGTTCAGCGTGT
CCGGCGAGGGCGAGGGCGATGCCACCTACGGCAAGCTGACCCTGAAGTTCATCTGCACCACCGGCAAGCT
GCCCGTGCCCTGGCCCACCCTCGTGACCACCCTGACCTACGGCGTGCAGTGCTTCAGCCGCTACCCCGAC
CACATGAAGCAGCACGACTTCTTCAAGTCCGCCATGCCCGAAGGCTACGTCCAGGAGCGCACCATCTTCT
TCAAGGACGACGGCAACTACAAGACCCGCGCCGAGGTGAAGTTCGAGGGCGACACCCTGGTGAACCGCAT
CGAGCTGAAGGGCATCGACTTCAAGGAGGACGGCAACATCCTGGGGCACAAGCTGGAGTACAACTACAAC
AGCCACAACGTCTATATCATGGCCGACAAGCAGAAGAACGGCATCAAGGTGAACTTCAAGATCCGCCACA
ACATCGAGGACGGCAGCGTGCAGCTCGCCGACCACTACCAGCAGAACACCCCCATCGGCGACGGCCCCGT
GCTGCTGCCCGACAACCACTACCTGAGCACCCAGTCCGCCCTGAGCAAAGACCCCAACGAGAAGCGCGAT
CACATGGTCCTGCTGGAGTTCGTGACCGCCGCCGGGATCACTCTCGGCATGGACGAGCTGTACAAGTAGT
TCTTTGAGTACTCTGATCATAAATTGAATACAACAATTGTACTCTGATCATAAATTGAATAATCACTTGG
TACTCTGATCATAAATTGAATACAACTGGAGTACTCTGATCATAAATTGAATAACTAGTTCTTTGAGTAC
TCTGATCATAAATTGAATACAACAATTGTACTCTGATCATAAATTGAATAATCACTTGGTACTCTGATCA
TAAATTGAATACAACTGGAGTACTCTGATCATAAATTGAATAAGGGCCCATCGATACCGAGCGCTAGCAA
CTTGTTTATTGCAGCTTATAATGGTTACAAATAAAGCAATAGCATCACAAATTTCACAAATAAAGCATTT
TTTTCACTGCATTCTAGTTGTGGTTTGTCCAAACTCATCAATGTATCTTATCATGTCTGCGGACCGAGCG
GCCGCAGGAACCCCTAGTGATGGAGTTGGCCACTCCCTCTCTGCGCGCTCGCTCGCTCACTGAGGCCGGG
CGACCAAAGGTCGCCCGACGCCCGGGCTTTGCCCGGGCGGCCTCAGTGAGCGAGCGAGCGCGCAGCTGCC
TGCAGGGGCGCCTGATGCGGTATTTTCTCCTTACGCATCTGTGCGGTATTTCACACCGCATA
[95 nt withheld, positions 4753-4847]
T
[46 nt withheld, positions 4849-4894]
C
[141 nt withheld, positions 4896-5036]
CCTTTGACGTTGGAGTCCACGTTCTTT
[37 nt withheld, positions 5064-5100]
ACTCTATCTCGGGCTATTCTTTTGATTTATAAGGGATTTTGCCGATTTCGGTCTATTGGTTAAAAAATGA
GCTGATTTAACAAAAATTTAACGCGAATTTTAACAAAATATTAACGTTTACAATTTTATGGTGCACTCTC
AGTACAATCTGCTCTGATGCCGCATAGTTAAGCCAGCCCCGACACCCGCCAACACCCGCTGACGCGCCCT
GACGGGCTTGTCTGCTCCCGGCATCCGCTTACAGACAAGCTGTGACCGTCTCCGGGAGCTGCATGTGTCA
GAGGTTTTCACCGTCATCACCGAAACGCGCGAGACGAAAGGGCCTCGTGATACGCCTATTTTTATAGGTT
AATGTCATGATAATAATGGTTTCTTAGACGTCAGGTGGCACTTTTCGGGGAAATGTGCGCGGAACCCCTA
TTTGTTTATTTTTCTAAATACATTCAAATATGTATCCGCTCATGAGACAATAACCCTGATAAATGCTTCA
ATAATATTGAAAAAGGAAGAGTATGAGTATTCAACATTTCCGTGTCGCCCTTATTCCCTTTTTTGCGGCA
TTTTGCCTTCCTGTTTTTGCTCACCCAGAAACGCTGGTGAAAGTAAAAGATGCTGAAGATCAGTTGGGTG
CACGAGTGGGTTACATCGAACTGGATCTCAACAGCGGTAAGATCCTTGAGAGTTTTCGCCCCGAAGAACG
TTTTCCAATGATGAGCACTTTTAAAGTTCTGCTATGTGGCGCGGTATTATCCCGTATTGACGCCGGGCAA
GAGCAACTCGGTCGCCGCATACACTATTCTCAGAATGACTTGGTTGAGTACTCACCAGTCACAGAAAAGC
ATCTTACGGATGGCATGACAGTAAGAGAATTATGCAGTGCTGCCATAACCA
